Addgene plasmid #77052: RNASEL gRNA (BRDN0001149358)
Purpose: 3rd generation lentiviral gRNA plasmid targeting human RNASEL
Depositing lab: John Doench & David Root. Depositing organization: Broad Institute. Publication: Optimized sgRNA design to maximize activity and minimize off-target effects of CRISPR-Cas9. Doench JG, Fusi N, Sullender M, Hegde M, Vaimberg EW, Donovan KF, Smith I, Tothova Z, Wilen C, Orchard R, Virgin HW, Listgarten J, Root DE. Nat Biotechnol. 2016 Jan 18. doi: 10.1038/nbt.3437. PubMed 26780180.
Backbone
  Vector backbone: lentiGuide-Puro
  Backbone manufacturer: Zhang Lab (Addgene plasmid # 52963)
  Vector type: Mammalian Expression, Lentiviral, CRISPR
  Selectable markers: Puromycin
Growth in bacteria
  Bacterial resistance: Ampicillin, 100 μg/mL
  Growth temperature: 37°C
  Growth strain: DH5alpha
  Copy number: High Copy
Gene/Insert
  Gene/Insert name: RNASEL (alt names: RNASEL; NM_021133.3)
  gRNA/shRNA sequence: ATCTTGTTATGACAGCGAGG
  Species: H. sapiens (human)
  Entrez Gene: RNASEL (a.k.a. PRCA1, RNS4)
  Promoter: hU6
  Cloning method: Unknown
  Sequencing primers: 5′ U6-F; 3′ pS2-R
Terms and licenses: Academic/Nonprofit Terms; Industry Terms: Not Available to Industry
Depositor comments: The gRNA was designed to target the following Genbank reference sequence(s): NM_021133.3. Note that this plasmid does NOT contain Cas9. It should be used in conjunction with lentiCas9-Blast (Addgene #52962) or otherwise with cell lines already expressing Cas9. Browse the full kinome gRNA library at http://www.addgene.org/pooled-library/broadgpp-human-kinome/ or visit http://www.broadinstitute.org/rnai/public/ for detailed protocols and information.
How to cite: RNASEL gRNA (BRDN0001149358) was a gift from John Doench & David Root (Addgene plasmid # 77052 ; http://n2t.net/addgene:77052 ; RRID:Addgene_77052)
