[The description below was written by a language model from this plasmid's Addgene catalogue record and pLannotate feature annotations shown in this document.]
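Description:
RNASEL gRNA (BRDN0001149358) is a third-generation lentiviral CRISPR guide plasmid built on the lentiGuide-Puro backbone, carrying a single guide RNA directed against human RNASEL (designed against reference transcript NM_021133.3). The assembled sequence is 8,323 nt. In bacteria it is maintained at high copy through a ColE1/pUC-type origin and selected with ampicillin via the β-lactamase gene. An f1 origin, lac regulatory remnants and T7/T3 promoters are carried over from the cloning backbone.

The viral genome is transcribed from an RSV promoter fused to a truncated HIV-1 5' LTR, which makes packaging Tat-independent, and it ends in a self-inactivating ΔU3 3' LTR followed by an SV40 poly(A) signal. Between the LTRs lie the Ψ packaging signal with a partial gag fragment, the Rev response element for Rev-dependent nuclear export, and a central polypurine tract that aids nuclear import of the provirus. Two expression units follow. A human U6 RNA polymerase III promoter drives the RNASEL-specific spacer joined to the Streptococcus pyogenes Cas9 guide scaffold. An EF-1α core promoter with its intron A drives puromycin N-acetyltransferase, allowing selection of transduced mammalian cells, with a WPRE downstream to boost transcript expression.

The plasmid does not encode Cas9, so it is intended for use with a separate Cas9 vector or in cells already expressing Cas9, where it directs cleavage of RNASEL, typically for gene knockout. It is one member of a human kinome guide collection associated with work on optimised sgRNA design for higher on-target activity and fewer off-target effects.
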