Features (pLannotate 1.2.2; 29 found; start..end, strand, type, name):
     14..80      +  CDS            small t antigen (fragment): SV40 (simian virus 40) small t antigen
    106..317     +  promoter       EF-1α core promoter: core promoter for human elongation factor EF-1α
    318..1256    +  intron         EF-1α intron A: intron upstream of the start codon of human EF-1α
   1278..1877    +  CDS            PuroR (fragment): puromycin N-acetyltransferase; pac from Streptomyces; confers resistance to puromycin
   1893..2481    +  misc_feature   WPRE: woodchuck hepatitis virus posttranscriptional regulatory element
   2532..2551    +  misc_feature   cPPT/CTS (fragment): central polypurine tract and central termination sequence of HIV-1
   2553..2786    +  LTR            3' LTR (ΔU3): self-inactivating 3' long terminal repeat (LTR) from HIV-1
   2864..2985    +  polyA_signal   SV40 poly(A) signal: SV40 polyadenylation signal
   3025..3160    +  rep_origin     SV40 ori: SV40 origin of replication
   3181..3199    -  promoter       T7 promoter: promoter for bacteriophage T7 RNA polymerase
   3207..3362    +  CDS            lacZα (fragment): LacZα fragment of β-galactosidase; lacZ fragment
   3367..3795    +  rep_origin     f1 ori (sequence partly withheld): f1 bacteriophage origin of replication; arrow indicates direction of (+) strand synthesis
   3848..3952    +  promoter       AmpR promoter: bla
   3953..4813    +  CDS            AmpR: β-lactamase; bla; confers resistance to ampicillin, carbenicillin, and related antibiotics
   4984..5572    +  rep_origin     ori: high-copy-number ColE1/pMB1/pBR322/pUC origin of replication
   5755..5847    +  CDS            lacI (fragment): lac repressor; lacI; The lac repressor binds to the lac operator to inhibit transcription in E. coli. This inhibition can be relieved by adding lactose or isopropyl-β-D-thiogalactopyranoside (IPTG).
   5860..5881    +  protein_bind   CAP binding site: CAP binding activates transcription in the presence of cAMP. E. coli catabolite activator protein
   5896..5926    +  promoter       lac promoter: promoter for the E. coli lac operon
   5934..5950    +  protein_bind   lac operator: The lac repressor binds to the lac operator to inhibit transcription in E. coli. This inhibition can be relieved by adding lactose or isopropyl-β-D-thiogalactopyranoside (IPTG). lac repressor encoded by lacI
   5995..6013    +  promoter       T3 promoter: promoter for bacteriophage T3 RNA polymerase
   6041..6267    +  promoter       RSV promoter: Rous sarcoma virus enhancer/promoter
   6268..6448    +  LTR            5' LTR (truncated): truncated 5' long terminal repeat (LTR) from HIV-1
   6495..6620    +  misc_feature   HIV-1 Ψ: packaging signal of human immunodeficiency virus type 1
   6604..6967    +  CDS            HIV-1 gag (fragment): gag protein from human immunodeficiency virus 1; gag
   7113..7346    +  misc_feature   RRE: The Rev response element (RRE) of HIV-1 allows for Rev-dependent mRNA export from the nucleus to the cytoplasm.
   7723..7749    +  CDS            Rev (fragment): human immunodeficiency virus 1 (HIV-1) Rev protein; rev; enhances nuclear export of unspliced and incompletely spliced viral mRNAs
   7753..7993    +  promoter       U6 promoter: RNA polymerase III promoter for human U6 snRNA
   8023..8098    +  misc_RNA       gRNA scaffold: guide RNA scaffold for the Streptococcus pyogenes CRISPR/Cas9 system
   8154..8271    +  misc_feature   cPPT/CTS: central polypurine tract and central termination sequence of HIV-1
>Addgene plasmid #77052 | RNASEL gRNA (BRDN0001149358) | addgene full sequence | sequence record 187022 | Addgene Assembled Sequence
CCCGGGTGCAAAGATGGATAAAGTTTTAAACAGAGAGGAATCTTTGCAGCTAATGGACCTTCTAGGTCTT
GAAAGGAGTGGGAATTGGCTCCGGTGCCCGTCAGTGGGCAGAGCGCACATCGCCCACAGTCCCCGAGAAG
TTGGGGGGAGGGGTCGGCAATTGATCCGGTGCCTAGAGAAGGTGGCGCGGGGTAAACTGGGAAAGTGATG
TCGTGTACTGGCTCCGCCTTTTTCCCGAGGGTGGGGGAGAACCGTATATAAGTGCAGTAGTCGCCGTGAA
CGTTCTTTTTCGCAACGGGTTTGCCGCCAGAACACAGGTAAGTGCCGTGTGTGGTTCCCGCGGGCCTGGC
CTCTTTACGGGTTATGGCCCTTGCGTGCCTTGAATTACTTCCACCTGGCTGCAGTACGTGATTCTTGATC
CCGAGCTTCGGGTTGGAAGTGGGTGGGAGAGTTCGAGGCCTTGCGCTTAAGGAGCCCCTTCGCCTCGTGC
TTGAGTTGAGGCCTGGCCTGGGCGCTGGGGCCGCCGCGTGCGAATCTGGTGGCACCTTCGCGCCTGTCTC
GCTGCTTTCGATAAGTCTCTAGCCATTTAAAATTTTTGATGACCTGCTGCGACGCTTTTTTTCTGGCAAG
ATAGTCTTGTAAATGCGGGCCAAGATCTGCACACTGGTATTTCGGTTTTTGGGGCCGCGGGCGGCGACGG
GGCCCGTGCGTCCCAGCGCACATGTTCGGCGAGGCGGGGCCTGCGAGCGCGGCCACCGAGAATCGGACGG
GGGTAGTCTCAAGCTGGCCGGCCTGCTCTGGTGCCTGGCCTCGCGCCGCCGTGTATCGCCCCGCCCTGGG
CGGCAAGGCTGGCCCGGTCGGCACCAGTTGCGTGAGCGGAAAGATGGCCGCTTCCCGGCCCTGCTGCAGG
GAGCTCAAAATGGAGGACGCGGCGCTCGGGAGAGCGGGCGGGTGAGTCACCCACACAAAGGAAAAGGGCC
TTTCCGTCCTCAGCCGTCGCTTCATGTGACTCCACGGAGTACCGGGCGCCGTCCAGGCACCTCGATTAGT
TCTCGAGCTTTTGGAGTACGTCGTCTTTAGGTTGGGGGGAGGGGTTTTATGCGATGGAGTTTCCCCACAC
TGAGTGGGTGGAGACTGAAGTTAGGCCAGCTTGGCACTTGATGTAATTCTCCTTGGAATTTGCCCTTTTT
GAGTTTGGATCTTGGTTCATTCTCAAGCCTCAGACAGTGGTTCAAAGTTTTTTTCTTCCATTTCAGGTGT
CGTGACGTACGGCCACCATGACCGAGTACAAGCCCACGGTGCGCCTCGCCACCCGCGACGACGTCCCCAG
GGCCGTACGCACCCTCGCCGCCGCGTTCGCCGACTACCCCGCCACGCGCCACACCGTCGATCCGGACCGC
CACATCGAGCGGGTCACCGAGCTGCAAGAACTCTTCCTCACGCGCGTCGGGCTCGACATCGGCAAGGTGT
GGGTCGCGGACGACGGCGCCGCCGTGGCGGTCTGGACCACGCCGGAGAGCGTCGAAGCGGGGGCGGTGTT
CGCCGAGATCGGCCCGCGCATGGCCGAGTTGAGCGGTTCCCGGCTGGCCGCGCAGCAACAGATGGAAGGC
CTCCTGGCGCCGCACCGGCCCAAGGAGCCCGCGTGGTTCCTGGCCACCGTCGGAGTCTCGCCCGACCACC
AGGGCAAGGGTCTGGGCAGCGCCGTCGTGCTCCCCGGAGTGGAGGCGGCCGAGCGCGCCGGGGTGCCCGC
CTTCCTGGAGACCTCCGCGCCCCGCAACCTCCCCTTCTACGAGCGGCTCGGCTTCACCGTCACCGCCGAC
GTCGAGGTGCCCGAAGGACCGCGCACCTGGTGCATGACCCGCAAGCCCGGTGCCTGAACGCGTTAAGTCG
ACAATCAACCTCTGGATTACAAAATTTGTGAAAGATTGACTGGTATTCTTAACTATGTTGCTCCTTTTAC
GCTATGTGGATACGCTGCTTTAATGCCTTTGTATCATGCTATTGCTTCCCGTATGGCTTTCATTTTCTCC
TCCTTGTATAAATCCTGGTTGCTGTCTCTTTATGAGGAGTTGTGGCCCGTTGTCAGGCAACGTGGCGTGG
TGTGCACTGTGTTTGCTGACGCAACCCCCACTGGTTGGGGCATTGCCACCACCTGTCAGCTCCTTTCCGG
GACTTTCGCTTTCCCCCTCCCTATTGCCACGGCGGAACTCATCGCCGCCTGCCTTGCCCGCTGCTGGACA
GGGGCTCGGCTGTTGGGCACTGACAATTCCGTGGTGTTGTCGGGGAAATCATCGTCCTTTCCTTGGCTGC
TCGCCTGTGTTGCCACCTGGATTCTGCGCGGGACGTCCTTCTGCTACGTCCCTTCGGCCCTCAATCCAGC
GGACCTTCCTTCCCGCGGCCTGCTGCCGGCTCTGCGGCCTCTTCCGCGTCTTCGCCTTCGCCCTCAGACG
AGTCGGATCTCCCTTTGGGCCGCCTCCCCGCGTCGACTTTAAGACCAATGACTTACAAGGCAGCTGTAGA
TCTTAGCCACTTTTTAAAAGAAAAGGGGGGACTGGAAGGGCTAATTCACTCCCAACGAAGACAAGATCTG
CTTTTTGCTTGTACTGGGTCTCTCTGGTTAGACCAGATCTGAGCCTGGGAGCTCTCTGGCTAACTAGGGA
ACCCACTGCTTAAGCCTCAATAAAGCTTGCCTTGAGTGCTTCAAGTAGTGTGTGCCCGTCTGTTGTGTGA
CTCTGGTAACTAGAGATCCCTCAGACCCTTTTAGTCAGTGTGGAAAATCTCTAGCAGTACGTATAGTAGT
TCATGTCATCTTATTATTCAGTATTTATAACTTGCAAAGAAATGAATATCAGAGAGTGAGAGGAACTTGT
TTATTGCAGCTTATAATGGTTACAAATAAAGCAATAGCATCACAAATTTCACAAATAAAGCATTTTTTTC
ACTGCATTCTAGTTGTGGTTTGTCCAAACTCATCAATGTATCTTATCATGTCTGGCTCTAGCTATCCCGC
CCCTAACTCCGCCCATCCCGCCCCTAACTCCGCCCAGTTCCGCCCATTCTCCGCCCCATGGCTGACTAAT
TTTTTTTATTTATGCAGAGGCCGAGGCCGCCTCGGCCTCTGAGCTATTCCAGAAGTAGTGAGGAGGCTTT
TTTGGAGGCCTAGGGACGTACCCAATTCGCCCTATAGTGAGTCGTATTACGCGCGCTCACTGGCCGTCGT
TTTACAACGTCGTGACTGGGAAAACCCTGGCGTTACCCAACTTAATCGCCTTGCAGCACATCCCCCTTTC
GCCAGCTGGCGTAATAGCGAAGAGGCCCGCACCGATCGCCCTTCCCAACAGTTGCGCAGCCTGAATGGCG
AATGGG
[124 nt withheld, positions 3367-3490]
C
[91 nt withheld, positions 3492-3582]
A
[49 nt withheld, positions 3584-3632]
CCTTTGACGTTGGAGTCCACGTTCTTT
[37 nt withheld, positions 3660-3696]
ACCCTATCTCGGTCTATTCTTTTGATTTATAAGGGATTTTGCCGATTTCGGCCTATTGGTTAAAAAATGA
GCTGATTTAACAAAAATTTAACGCGAATTTTAACAAAATATTAACGCTTACAATTTAGGTGGCACTTTTC
GGGGAAATGTGCGCGGAACCCCTATTTGTTTATTTTTCTAAATACATTCAAATATGTATCCGCTCATGAG
ACAATAACCCTGATAAATGCTTCAATAATATTGAAAAAGGAAGAGTATGAGTATTCAACATTTCCGTGTC
GCCCTTATTCCCTTTTTTGCGGCATTTTGCCTTCCTGTTTTTGCTCACCCAGAAACGCTGGTGAAAGTAA
AAGATGCTGAAGATCAGTTGGGTGCACGAGTGGGTTACATCGAACTGGATCTCAACAGCGGTAAGATCCT
TGAGAGTTTTCGCCCCGAAGAACGTTTTCCAATGATGAGCACTTTTAAAGTTCTGCTATGTGGCGCGGTA
TTATCCCGTATTGACGCCGGGCAAGAGCAACTCGGTCGCCGCATACACTATTCTCAGAATGACTTGGTTG
AGTACTCACCAGTCACAGAAAAGCATCTTACGGATGGCATGACAGTAAGAGAATTATGCAGTGCTGCCAT
AACCATGAGTGATAACACTGCGGCCAACTTACTTCTGACAACGATCGGAGGACCGAAGGAGCTAACCGCT
TTTTTGCACAACATGGGGGATCATGTAACTCGCCTTGATCGTTGGGAACCGGAGCTGAATGAAGCCATAC
CAAACGACGAGCGTGACACCACGATGCCTGTAGCAATGGCAACAACGTTGCGCAAACTATTAACTGGCGA
ACTACTTACTCTAGCTTCCCGGCAACAATTAATAGACTGGATGGAGGCGGATAAAGTTGCAGGACCACTT
CTGCGCTCGGCCCTTCCGGCTGGCTGGTTTATTGCTGATAAATCTGGAGCCGGTGAGCGTGGGTCTCGCG
GTATCATTGCAGCACTGGGGCCAGATGGTAAGCCCTCCCGTATCGTAGTTATCTACACGACGGGGAGTCA
GGCAACTATGGATGAACGAAATAGACAGATCGCTGAGATAGGTGCCTCACTGATTAAGCATTGGTAACTG
TCAGACCAAGTTTACTCATATATACTTTAGATTGATTTAAAACTTCATTTTTAATTTAAAAGGATCTAGG
TGAAGATCCTTTTTGATAATCTCATGACCAAAATCCCTTAACGTGAGTTTTCGTTCCACTGAGCGTCAGA
CCCCGTAGAAAAGATCAAAGGATCTTCTTGAGATCCTTTTTTTCTGCGCGTAATCTGCTGCTTGCAAACA
AAAAAACCACCGCTACCAGCGGTGGTTTGTTTGCCGGATCAAGAGCTACCAACTCTTTTTCCGAAGGTAA
CTGGCTTCAGCAGAGCGCAGATACCAAATACTGTTCTTCTAGTGTAGCCGTAGTTAGGCCACCACTTCAA
GAACTCTGTAGCACCGCCTACATACCTCGCTCTGCTAATCCTGTTACCAGTGGCTGCTGCCAGTGGCGAT
AAGTCGTGTCTTACCGGGTTGGACTCAAGACGATAGTTACCGGATAAGGCGCAGCGGTCGGGCTGAACGG
GGGGTTCGTGCACACAGCCCAGCTTGGAGCGAACGACCTACACCGAACTGAGATACCTACAGCGTGAGCT
ATGAGAAAGCGCCACGCTTCCCGAAGGGAGAAAGGCGGACAGGTATCCGGTAAGCGGCAGGGTCGGAACA
GGAGAGCGCACGAGGGAGCTTCCAGGGGGAAACGCCTGGTATCTTTATAGTCCTGTCGGGTTTCGCCACC
TCTGACTTGAGCGTCGATTTTTGTGATGCTCGTCAGGGGGGCGGAGCCTATGGAAAAACGCCAGCAACGC
GGCCTTTTTACGGTTCCTGGCCTTTTGCTGGCCTTTTGCTCACATGTTCTTTCCTGCGTTATCCCCTGAT
TCTGTGGATAACCGTATTACCGCCTTTGAGTGAGCTGATACCGCTCGCCGCAGCCGAACGACCGAGCGCA
GCGAGTCAGTGAGCGAGGAAGCGGAAGAGCGCCCAATACGCAAACCGCCTCTCCCCGCGCGTTGGCCGAT
TCATTAATGCAGCTGGCACGACAGGTTTCCCGACTGGAAAGCGGGCAGTGAGCGCAACGCAATTAATGTG
AGTTAGCTCACTCATTAGGCACCCCAGGCTTTACACTTTATGCTTCCGGCTCGTATGTTGTGTGGAATTG
TGAGCGGATAACAATTTCACACAGGAAACAGCTATGACCATGATTACGCCAAGCGCGCAATTAACCCTCA
CTAAAGGGAACAAAAGCTGGAGCTGCAAGCTTAATGTAGTCTTATGCAATACTCTTGTAGTCTTGCAACA
TGGTAACGATGAGTTAGCAACATGCCTTACAAGGAGAGAAAAAGCACCGTGCATGCCGATTGGTGGAAGT
AAGGTGGTACGATCGTGCCTTATTAGGAAGGCAACAGACGGGTCTGACATGGATTGGACGAACCACTGAA
TTGCCGCATTGCAGAGATATTGTATTTAAGTGCCTAGCTCGATACATAAACGGGTCTCTCTGGTTAGACC
AGATCTGAGCCTGGGAGCTCTCTGGCTAACTAGGGAACCCACTGCTTAAGCCTCAATAAAGCTTGCCTTG
AGTGCTTCAAGTAGTGTGTGCCCGTCTGTTGTGTGACTCTGGTAACTAGAGATCCCTCAGACCCTTTTAG
TCAGTGTGGAAAATCTCTAGCAGTGGCGCCCGAACAGGGACTTGAAAGCGAAAGGGAAACCAGAGGAGCT
CTCTCGACGCAGGACTCGGCTTGCTGAAGCGCGCACGGCAAGAGGCGAGGGGCGGCGACTGGTGAGTACG
CCAAAAATTTTGACTAGCGGAGGCTAGAAGGAGAGAGATGGGTGCGAGAGCGTCAGTATTAAGCGGGGGA
GAATTAGATCGCGATGGGAAAAAATTCGGTTAAGGCCAGGGGGAAAGAAAAAATATAAATTAAAACATAT
AGTATGGGCAAGCAGGGAGCTAGAACGATTCGCAGTTAATCCTGGCCTGTTAGAAACATCAGAAGGCTGT
AGACAAATACTGGGACAGCTACAACCATCCCTTCAGACAGGATCAGAAGAACTTAGATCATTATATAATA
CAGTAGCAACCCTCTATTGTGTGCATCAAAGGATAGAGATAAAAGACACCAAGGAAGCTTTAGACAAGAT
AGAGGAAGAGCAAAACAAAAGTAAGACCACCGCACAGCAAGCGGCCGCTGATCTTCAGACCTGGAGGAGG
AGATATGAGGGACAATTGGAGAAGTGAATTATATAAATATAAAGTAGTAAAAATTGAACCATTAGGAGTA
GCACCCACCAAGGCAAAGAGAAGAGTGGTGCAGAGAGAAAAAAGAGCAGTGGGAATAGGAGCTTTGTTCC
TTGGGTTCTTGGGAGCAGCAGGAAGCACTATGGGCGCAGCGTCAATGACGCTGACGGTACAGGCCAGACA
ATTATTGTCTGGTATAGTGCAGCAGCAGAACAATTTGCTGAGGGCTATTGAGGCGCAACAGCATCTGTTG
CAACTCACAGTCTGGGGCATCAAGCAGCTCCAGGCAAGAATCCTGGCTGTGGAAAGATACCTAAAGGATC
AACAGCTCCTGGGGATTTGGGGTTGCTCTGGAAAACTCATTTGCACCACTGCTGTGCCTTGGAATGCTAG
TTGGAGTAATAAATCTCTGGAACAGATTTGGAATCACACGACCTGGATGGAGTGGGACAGAGAAATTAAC
AATTACACAAGCTTAATACACTCCTTAATTGAAGAATCGCAAAACCAGCAAGAAAAGAATGAACAAGAAT
TATTGGAATTAGATAAATGGGCAAGTTTGTGGAATTGGTTTAACATAACAAATTGGCTGTGGTATATAAA
ATTATTCATAATGATAGTAGGAGGCTTGGTAGGTTTAAGAATAGTTTTTGCTGTACTTTCTATAGTGAAT
AGAGTTAGGCAGGGATATTCACCATTATCGTTTCAGACCCACCTCCCAACCCCGAGGGGACCCAGAGAGG
GCCTATTTCCCATGATTCCTTCATATTTGCATATACGATACAAGGCTGTTAGAGAGATAATTAGAATTAA
TTTGACTGTAAACACAAAGATATTAGTACAAAATACGTGACGTAGAAAGTAATAATTTCTTGGGTAGTTT
GCAGTTTTAAAATTATGTTTTAAAATGGACTATCATATGCTTACCGTAACTTGAAAGTATTTCGATTTCT
TGGCTTTATATATCTTGTGGAAAGGACGAAACACCGATCTTGTTATGACAGCGAGGGTTTTAGAGCTAGA
AATAGCAAGTTAAAATAAGGCTAGTCCGTTATCAACTTGAAAAAGTGGCACCGAGTCGGTGCTTTTTTAA
GCTTGGCGTAACTAGATCTTGAGACAAATGGCAGTATTCATCCACAATTTTAAAAGAAAAGGGGGGATTG
GGGGGTACAGTGCAGGGGAAAGAATAGTAGACATAATAGCAACAGACATACAAACTAAAGAATTACAAAA
ACAAATTACAAAAATTCAAAATTTTCGGGTTTATTACAGGGACAGCAGAGATCCACTTTGGCGCCGGCTC
GAGGGGG
