>Addgene plasmid #77052 | RNASEL gRNA (BRDN0001149358) | depositor partial sequence | sequence record 144512 | Target Sequence
ATCTTGTTATGACAGCGAGG
