>Addgene plasmid #77052 | RNASEL gRNA (BRDN0001149358) | addgene partial sequence | sequence record 187021 | hU6-F
GAAAGTAATAATTTCTTGGGTAGTTTGCAGTTTTAAAATTATGTTTTAAAATGGACTATCATATGCTTAC
CGTAACTTGAAAGTATTTCGATTTCTTGGCTTTATATATCTTGTGGAAAGGACGAAACACCGATCTTGTT
ATGACAGCGAGGGTTTTAGAGCTAGAAATAGCAAGTTAAAATAAGGCTAGTCCGTTATCAACTTGAAAAA
GTGGCACCGAGTCGGTGCTTTTTTAAGCTTGGCGTAACTAGATCTTGAGACAAATGGCAGTATTCATCCA
CAATTTTAAAAGAAAAGGGGGGATTGGGGGGTACAGTGCAGGGGAAAGAATAGTAGACATAATAGCAACA
GACATACAAACTAAAGAATTACAAAAACAAATTACAAAAATTCAAAATTTTCGGGTTTATTACAGGGACA
GCAGAGATCCACTTTGGCGCCGGCTCGAGGGGGCCCGGGTGCAAAGATGGATAAAGTTTTAAACAGAGAG
GAATCTTTGCAGCTAATGGACCTTCTAGGTCTTGAAAGGAGTGGGAATTGGCTCCGGTGCCCGTCAGTGG
GCAGAGCGCA
